Addgene plasmid #31782: phMYT1L-N106
Depositing lab: Jerry Crabtree. Depositing organization: Stanford University. Publication: MicroRNA-mediated conversion of human fibroblasts to neurons. Yoo AS, Sun AX, Li L, Shcheglovitov A, Portmann T, Li Y, Lee-Messer C, Dolmetsch RE, Tsien RW, Crabtree GR. Nature. 2011 Jul 13. doi: 10.1038/nature10323. PubMed 21753754.
Backbone
  Vector backbone: N106
  Backbone manufacturer: home made/Crabtree lab
  Backbone size w/o insert (bp): 8455
  Vector type: Lentiviral
  Selectable markers: Blasticidin
Growth in bacteria
  Bacterial resistance: Ampicillin, 100 μg/mL
  Growth temperature: 37°C
  Growth strain: Stbl3
  Copy number: High Copy
Gene/Insert
  Gene/Insert name: myelin transcription factor 1-like (alt name: MYT1L)
  Species: H. sapiens (human)
  Insert size (bp): 3555
  Entrez Gene: MYT1L (a.k.a. MRD39, NZF1, ZC2H2C2, ZC2HC4B, myT1-L)
  Cloning method: Ligation Independent Cloning
  Sequencing primers: 5′ ggcacttgatgtaattctccttg; 3′ gtggatgtggaatgtgtgcga
Terms and licenses: Academic/Nonprofit Terms; Industry Terms: Not Available to Industry
How to cite: phMYT1L-N106 was a gift from Jerry Crabtree (Addgene plasmid # 31782 ; http://n2t.net/addgene:31782 ; RRID:Addgene_31782)
