[The description below was written by a language model from this plasmid's Addgene catalogue record and pLannotate feature annotations shown in this document.]
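Description:
phMYT1L-N106 is an HIV-1-based lentiviral expression plasmid carrying the human myelin transcription factor 1-like (MYT1L) coding sequence in N106, a backbone made in-house by the depositing lab. The full sequence is about 12 kb, consistent with a roughly 8.5 kb backbone plus a 3.6 kb insert introduced by ligation-independent cloning. In bacteria it replicates from a high-copy ColE1/pUC-type origin and is selected with ampicillin through the β-lactamase gene. The recorded Stbl3 host is a strain commonly chosen to limit recombination between the repeated LTR sequences.

The viral portion contains the elements needed for packaging and transduction: flanking LTR sequences (both annotated as truncated), the Ψ packaging signal with an adjoining gag fragment, the Rev response element for nuclear export of the genomic RNA, and the cPPT/CTS, which aids nuclear import of the reverse-transcribed genome. Short nef and Rev matches flanking the LTRs and RRE are residual viral sequence rather than functional genes. Between the LTRs, the human EF-1α core promoter with its first intron drives constitutive MYT1L expression. A separate downstream cassette uses the mouse PGK promoter to express blasticidin S deaminase, allowing blasticidin selection of transduced mammalian cells. A WPRE after this cassette enhances transcript stability and expression. No epitope tag or fluorescent reporter is annotated.

The plasmid was deposited with a study on microRNA-mediated conversion of human fibroblasts to neurons, which suggests its use for stable delivery of MYT1L, a neural zinc-finger transcription factor, in such reprogramming experiments. As a transfer vector it lacks the viral structural and enzymatic genes, so these must be supplied in trans.
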