Features (pLannotate 1.2.2; 24 found; start..end, strand, type, name):
    377..634     +  LTR            5' LTR (truncated): truncated 5' long terminal repeat (LTR) from HIV-1
    681..806     +  misc_feature   HIV-1 Ψ: packaging signal of human immunodeficiency virus type 1
    790..1128    +  CDS            HIV-1 gag (fragment): gag protein from human immunodeficiency virus 1; gag
   1303..1536    +  misc_feature   RRE: The Rev response element (RRE) of HIV-1 allows for Rev-dependent mRNA export from the nucleus to the cytoplasm.
   1913..2013    +  CDS            Rev (fragment): human immunodeficiency virus 1 (HIV-1) Rev protein; rev; enhances nuclear export of unspliced and incompletely spliced viral mRNAs
   2028..2144    +  misc_feature   cPPT/CTS: central polypurine tract and central termination sequence of HIV-1
   2221..2432    +  promoter       EF-1α core promoter: core promoter for human elongation factor EF-1α
   2433..3371    +  intron         EF-1α intron A: intron upstream of the start codon of human EF-1α
   3399..6950    +  CDS            MYT1L: MYT1L_HUMAN - Also known as KIAA1106 From Homo sapiens (Human).
   6994..7493    +  promoter       PGK promoter: mouse phosphoglycerate kinase 1 promoter
   7520..7918    +  CDS            BSD: blasticidin S deaminase; Aspergillus terreus BSD; confers resistance to blasticidin
   7942..8530    +  misc_feature   WPRE: woodchuck hepatitis virus posttranscriptional regulatory element
   8547..8651    +  CDS            nef (fragment): NEF_HV1Z2 - Experimental evidence at protein level: Swiss-Prot protein existence level 1. Extracellular Nef protein targets CD4(+) T-lymphocytes for apoptosis by interacting with CXCR4 surface receptors. From Human immunodeficiency virus type 1 group M subtype D (isolate Z2/CDC-Z34) (HIV-1).
   8650..9066    +  CDS            nef (fragment): NEF_HV1BR - Experimental evidence at protein level: Swiss-Prot protein existence level 1. Extracellular Nef protein targets CD4(+) T-lymphocytes for apoptosis by interacting with CXCR4 surface receptors (PubMed:14990729). From Human immunodeficiency virus type 1 group M subtype B (isolate BRU/LAI) (HIV-1).
   9114..9371    +  LTR            5' LTR (truncated): truncated 5' long terminal repeat (LTR) from HIV-1
   9522..9544    -  protein_bind   lac operator (fragment): The lac repressor binds to the lac operator to inhibit transcription in E. coli. This inhibition can be relieved by adding lactose or isopropyl-β-D-thiogalactopyranoside (IPTG). lac repressor encoded by lacI
   9548..9578    -  promoter       lac promoter: promoter for the E. coli lac operon
   9593..9614    -  protein_bind   CAP binding site: CAP binding activates transcription in the presence of cAMP. E. coli catabolite activator protein
   9627..9719    -  CDS            lacI (fragment): lac repressor; lacI; The lac repressor binds to the lac operator to inhibit transcription in E. coli. This inhibition can be relieved by adding lactose or isopropyl-β-D-thiogalactopyranoside (IPTG).
   9902..10487   -  rep_origin     ori: high-copy-number ColE1/pMB1/pBR322/pUC origin of replication
  10658..11518   -  CDS            AmpR: β-lactamase; bla; confers resistance to ampicillin, carbenicillin, and related antibiotics
  11519..11623   -  promoter       AmpR promoter: bla
  11671..11805   +  polyA_signal   SV40 poly(A) signal: SV40 polyadenylation signal
  12020..329     +  CDS            nef (fragment) (across the origin): NEF_HV1BR - Experimental evidence at protein level: Swiss-Prot protein existence level 1. Extracellular Nef protein targets CD4(+) T-lymphocytes for apoptosis by interacting with CXCR4 surface receptors (PubMed:14990729). From Human immunodeficiency virus type 1 group M subtype B (isolate BRU/LAI) (HIV-1).
>Addgene plasmid #31782 | phMYT1L-N106 | depositor full sequence | sequence record 35887 | phMYT1L-N106 sequence 12020 bps
TGGAAGGGCTAATTCACTCCCAAAGAAGACAAGATATCCTTGATCTGTGGATCTACCACACACAAGGCTA
CTTCCCTGATTAGCAGAACTACACACCAGGGCCAGGGGTCAGATATCCACTGACCTTTGGATGGTGCTAC
AAGCTAGTACCAGTTGAGCCAGATAAGGTAGAAGAGGCCAATAAAGGAGAGAACACCAGCTTGTTACACC
CTGTGAGCCTGCATGGGATGGATGACCCGGAGAGAGAAGTGTTAGAGTGGAGGTTTGACAGCCGCCTAGC
ATTTCATCACGTGGCCCGAGAGCTGCATCCGGAGTACTTCAAGAACTGCTGATATCGAGCTTGCTACAAG
GGACTTTCCGCTGGGGACTTTCCAGGGAGGCGTGGCCTGGGCGGGACTGGGGAGTGGCGAGCCCTCAGAT
CCTGCATATAAGCAGCTGCTTTTTGCCTGTACTGGGTCTCTCTGGTTAGACCAGATCTGAGCCTGGGAGC
TCTCTGGCTAACTAGGGAACCCACTGCTTAAGCCTCAATAAAGCTTGCCTTGAGTGCTTCAAGTAGTGTG
TGCCCGTCTGTTGTGTGACTCTGGTAACTAGAGATCCCTCAGACCCTTTTAGTCAGTGTGGAAAATCTCT
AGCAGTGGCGCCCGAACAGGGACTTGAAAGCGAAAGGGAAACCAGAGGAGCTCTCTCGACGCAGGACTCG
GCTTGCTGAAGCGCGCACGGCAAGAGGCGAGGGGCGGCGACTGGTGAGTACGCCAAAAATTTTGACTAGC
GGAGGCTAGAAGGAGAGAGATGGGTGCGAGAGCGTCAGTATTAAGCGGGGGAGAATTAGATCGCGATGGG
AAAAAATTCGGTTAAGGCCAGGGGGAAAGAAAAAATATAAATTAAAACATATAGTATGGGCAAGCAGGGA
GCTAGAACGATTCGCAGTTAATCCTGGCCTGTTAGAAACATCAGAAGGCTGTAGACAAATACTGGGACAG
CTACAACCATCCCTTCAGACAGGATCAGAAGAACTTAGATCATTATATAATACAGTAGCAACCCTCTATT
GTGTGCATCAAAGGATAGAGATAAAAGACACCAAGGAAGCTTTAGACAAGATAGAGGAAGAGCAAAACAA
AAGTAAGACCACCGCACAGCAAGCGGCCGGCCGCTGATCTTCAGACCTGGAGGAGGAGATATGAGGGACA
ATTGGAGAAGTGAATTATATAAATATAAAGTAGTAAAAATTGAACCATTAGGAGTAGCACCCACCAAGGC
AAAGAGAAGAGTGGTGCAGAGAGAAAAAAGAGCAGTGGGAATAGGAGCTTTGTTCCTTGGGTTCTTGGGA
GCAGCAGGAAGCACTATGGGCGCAGCGTCAATGACGCTGACGGTACAGGCCAGACAATTATTGTCTGGTA
TAGTGCAGCAGCAGAACAATTTGCTGAGGGCTATTGAGGCGCAACAGCATCTGTTGCAACTCACAGTCTG
GGGCATCAAGCAGCTCCAGGCAAGAATCCTGGCTGTGGAAAGATACCTAAAGGATCAACAGCTCCTGGGG
ATTTGGGGTTGCTCTGGAAAACTCATTTGCACCACTGCTGTGCCTTGGAATGCTAGTTGGAGTAATAAAT
CTCTGGAACAGATTTGGAATCACACGACCTGGATGGAGTGGGACAGAGAAATTAACAATTACACAAGCTT
AATACACTCCTTAATTGAAGAATCGCAAAACCAGCAAGAAAAGAATGAACAAGAATTATTGGAATTAGAT
AAATGGGCAAGTTTGTGGAATTGGTTTAACATAACAAATTGGCTGTGGTATATAAAATTATTCATAATGA
TAGTAGGAGGCTTGGTAGGTTTAAGAATAGTTTTTGCTGTACTTTCTATAGTGAATAGAGTTAGGCAGGG
ATATTCACCATTATCGTTTCAGACCCACCTCCCAACCCCGAGGGGACCCGACAGGCCCGAAGGAATAGAA
GAAGAAGGTGGAGAGAGAGACAGAGACAGATCCATTCGATTAGTGAACGGATCTCGACGGTATCGCCTTT
AAAAGAAAAGGGGGGATTGGGGGGTACAGTGCAGGGGAAAGAATAGTAGACATAATAGCAACAGACATAC
AAACTAAAGAACTACAAAAACAAATTACAAAAATTCAAAATTTTCGGGTTTATTACAGGGACAGCAGAGA
TCCAGTTTATCGATGAGGCCCTTTCGTCTTCACTCGAGGTGCCCGTCAGTGGGCAGAGCGCACATCGCCC
ACAGTCCCCGAGAAGTTGGGGGGAGGGGTCGGCAATTGAACCGGTGCCTAGAGAAGGTGGCGCGGGGTAA
ACTGGGAAAGTGATGTCGTGTACTGGCTCCGCCTTTTTCCCGAGGGTGGGGGAGAACCGTATATAAGTGC
AGTAGTCGCCGTGAACGTTCTTTTTCGCAACGGGTTTGCCGCCAGAACACAGGTAAGTGCCGTGTGTGGT
TCCCGCGGGCCTGGCCTCTTTACGGGTTATGGCCCTTGCGTGCCTTGAATTACTTCCACCTGGCTGCAGT
ACGTGATTCTTGATCCCGAGCTTCGGGTTGGAAGTGGGTGGGAGAGTTCGAGGCCTTGCGCTTAAGGAGC
CCCTTCGCCTCGTGCTTGAGTTGAGGCCTGGCCTGGGCGCTGGGGCCGCCGCGTGCGAATCTGGTGGCAC
CTTCGCGCCTGTCTCGCTGCTTTCGATAAGTCTCTAGCCATTTAAAATTTTTGATGACCTGCTGCGACGC
TTTTTTTCTGGCAAGATAGTCTTGTAAATGCGGGCCAAGATCTGCACACTGGTATTTCGGTTTTTGGGGC
CGCGGGCGGCGACGGGGCCCGTGCGTCCCAGCGCACATGTTCGGCGAGGCGGGGCCTGCGAGCGCGGCCA
CCGAGAATCGGACGGGGGTAGTCTCAAGCTGGCCGGCCTGCTCTGGTGCCTGGCCTCGCGCCGCCGTGTA
TCGCCCCGCCCTGGGCGGCAAGGCTGGCCCGGTCGGCACCAGTTGCGTGAGCGGAAAGATGGCCGCTTCC
CGGCCCTGCTGCAGGGAGCTCAAAATGGAGGACGCGGCGCTCGGGAGAGCGGGCGGGTGAGTCACCCACA
CAAAGGAAAAGGGCCTTTCCGTCCTCAGCCGTCGCTTCATGTGACTCCACGGAGTACCGGGCGCCGTCCA
GGCACCTCGATTAGTTCTCGAGCTTTTGGAGTACGTCGTCTTTAGGTTGGGGGGAGGGGTTTTATGCGAT
GGAGTTTCCCCACACTGAGTGGGTGGAGACTGAAGTTAGGCCAGCTTGGCACTTGATGTAATTCTCCTTG
GAATTTGCCCTTTTTGAGTTTGGATCTTGGTTCATTCTCAAGCCTCAGACAGTGGTTCAAAGTTTTTTTC
TTCCATTTCAGGTGTCGTGAGGATCCGCGGCCGCCACCATGGAGGTGGACACCGAGGAGAAGCGGCATCG
CACGCGGTCCAAAGGGGTTCGAGTTCCCGTGGAACCAGCCATACAAGAGCTGTTCAGCTGTCCCACCCCT
GGCTGTGACGGCAGTGGTCATGTCAGTGGCAAATATGCAAGACACAGAAGTGTATATGGTTGTCCCTTGG
CGAAAAAAAGAAAAACACAAGATAAACAGCCCCAGGAACCTGCTCCTAAACGAAAGCCATTTGCCGTGAA
AGCAGACAGCTCCTCAGTGGATGAGTGTGACGACAGTGATGGGACTGAGGACATGGATGAGAAGGAGGAG
GATGAGGGGGAGGAGTACTCCGAGGACAATGACGAGCCAGGGGATGAGGACGAGGAGGACGAGGAGGGGG
ACCGGGAGGAGGAGGAGGAGATCGAGGAGGAGGATGAGGACGATGACGAGGATGGAGAAGATGTGGAGGA
TGAAGAAGAGGAAGAGGAGGAGGAGGAGGAGGAGGAAGAGGAAGAAGAAAACGAAGACCATCAAATGAAT
TGTCACAATACTCGAATAATGCAAGACACAGAAAAGGATGATAACAATAATGACGAATATGACAATTACG
ATGAACTGGTGGCCAAGTCATTGTTAAACCTCGGCAAAATCGCTGAGGATGCAGCCTACCGGGCCAGGAC
TGAGTCAGAAATGAACAGCAATACCTCCAATAGTCTGGAAGACGATAGTGACAAAAACGAAAACCTGGGT
CGGAAAAGTGAGTTGAGTTTAGACTTAGACAGTGATGTTGTTAGAGAAACAGTGGACTCCCTTAAACTAT
TAGCCCAAGGACACGGTGTTGTGCTCTCAGAAAACATGAATGACAGAAATTATGCAGACAGCATGTCGCA
GCAAGACAGTAGAAATATGAATTACGTCATGTTGGGGAAGCCCATGAACAATGGACTCATGGAAAAGATG
GTGGAGGAGAGCGATGAGGAGGTGTGTCTGAGCAGTCTGGAGTGTTTGAGGAATCAGTGCTTCGACCTGG
CCAGGAAGCTCAGTGAGACCAACCCGCAGGAGAGGAATCCGCAGCAGAACATGAACATCCGTCAGCATGT
CCGGCCAGAAGAGGACTTCCCAGGAAGGACGCCGGACAGAAACTACTCGGACATGCTGAACCTCATGCGG
CTGGAGGAGCAGTTGAGCCCCCGGTCGAGAGTGTTTGCCAGCTGTGCGAAGGAGGATGGGTGTCATGAGC
GGGACGACGATACCACCTCTGTGAACTCGGACAGGTCTGAAGAGGTGTTCGACATGACCAAGGGGAACCT
GACCCTGCTGGAGAAAGCCATCGCTTTGGAAACGGAAAGAGCAAAGGCCATGAGGGAGAAGATGGCCATG
GAAGCTGGGAGGAGGGACAATATGAGGTCATATGAGGACCAGTCTCCGAGACAACTTCCCGGGGAGGACA
GAAAGCCTAAATCCAGTGACAGCCATGTCAAAAAGCCATACTATGATCCCTCAAGAACAGAAAAGAAAGA
GAGCAAGTGTCCAACCCCCGGGTGTGATGGAACCGGCCACGTAACTGGGCTGTACCCACATCACCGCAGC
CTGTCCGGATGCCCGCACAAAGATAGGGTCCCTCCAGAAATCCTTGCCATGCATGAAAGTGTCCTCAAGT
GCCCCACTCCGGGCTGCACGGGGCGCGGGCATGTCAACAGCAACAGGAACTCCCACCGAAGCCTCTCCGG
ATGCCCGATCGCTGCAGCAGAGAAACTGGCCAAGGCACAGGAAAAGCACCAGAGCTGCGACGTGTCCAAG
TCCAGCCAGGCCTCGGACCGCGTGCTCAGGCCAATGTGCTTTGTGAAGCAGCTGGAGATTCCTCAGTATG
GCTACAGAAACAATGTCCCCACAACTACGCCGCGTTCCAACCTGGCCAAGGAGCTCGAGAAATATTCCAA
GACCTCGTTTGAATACAACAGTTACGACAACCATACTTATGGCAAGCGAGCCATAGCTCCCAAGGTGCAA
ACCAGGGATATATCCCCCAAAGGATATGATGATGCGAAGCGGTACTGCAAGGACCCCAGCCCCAGCAGCA
GCAGCACCAGCAGCTACGCGCCCAGCAGCAGCAGCAACCTGAGCTGCGGCGGGGGCAGCAGCGCCAGCAG
CACGTGCAGCAAGAGCAGCTTCGACTACACGCACGACATGGAGGCGGCCCACATGGCGGCCACCGCCATC
CTCAACCTGTCCACGCGCTGCCGCGAGATGCCGCAGAACCTGAGCACCAAGCCGCAGGACCTGTGCGCCA
CGCGGAACCCTGACATGGAGGTGGATGAGAACGGGACCCTGGACCTCAGCATGAACAAGCAGAGGCCGCG
GGACAGCTGCTGCCCCATCCTGACCCCTCTGGAGCCCATGTCCCCCCAGCAGCAGGCAGTGATGAACAAC
CGGTGTTTCCAGCTGGGCGAGGGCGACTGCTGGGACTTGCCCGTAGACTACACCAAAATGAAACCCCGGA
GGATAGACGAGGACGAGTCCAAAGACATTACTCCAGAAGACTTGGACCCATTCCAGGAGGCTCTAGAAGA
AAGACGGTATCCCGGGGAGGTGACCATCCCAAGTCCCAAACCCAAGTACCCTCAGTGCAAGGAGAGCAAA
AAGGACTTAATAACTCTGTCTGGCTGCCCCCTGGCGGACAAAAGCATTCGAAGTATGCTGGCCACCAGCT
CCCAAGAACTCAAGTGCCCCACGCCTGGCTGTGATGGTTCTGGACATATCACCGGCAATTATGCTTCTCA
TCGGAGCCTTTCAGGTTGCCCAAGAGCAAAGAAAAGTGGTATCAGGATAGCACAGAGCAAAGAAGATAAA
GAAGATCAAGAACCCATCAGGTGTCCGGTCCCCGGGTGCGACGGCCAGGGCCACATCACTGGGAAGTACG
CGTCCCATCGCAGCGCCTCCGGGTGCCCCTTGGCGGCCAAGAGGCAGAAAGACGGGTACCTGAATGGCTC
CCAGTTCTCCTGGAAGTCGGTCAAGACGGAAGGCATGTCCTGCCCCACGCCAGGATGCGACGGCTCAGGC
CACGTCAGCGGCAGCTTCCTCACACACCGCAGCTTGTCAGGATGCCCGAGAGCCACGTCAGCGATGAAGA
AGGCAAAGCTTTCTGGAGAGCAGATGCTGACCATCAAACAGCGGGCCAGCAACGGTATAGAAAATGATGA
AGAAATCAAACAGTTAGATGAAGAAATCAAGGAGCTAAATGAATCCAATTCCCAGATGGAAGCCGATATG
ATTAAACTCAGAACTCAGATTACCACGATGGAGAGCAACCTGAAGACCATCGAAGAGGAGAACAAAGTGA
TTGAGCAGCAGAACGAGTCTCTCCTCCACGAGCTGGCGAACCTGAGCCAGTCTCTGATCCACAGCCTGGC
TAACATCCAGCTGCCGCACATGGATCCAATCAATGAACAAAATTTTGATGCTTACGTGACTACTTTGACG
GAAATGTATACAAATCAAGATCGTTATCAGAGTCCAGAAAATAAAGCCCTACTGGAAAATATAAAGCAGG
CTGTGAGAGGAATTCAGGTCTGAGGCCGCGCCGGCTCTAGATCGCGAACGCGTGAATTCTACCGGGTAGG
GGAGGCGCTTTTCCCAAGGCAGTCTGGAGCATGCGCTTTAGCAGCCCCGCTGGGCACTTGGCGCTACACA
AGTGGCCTCTGGCCTCGCACACATTCCACATCCACCGGTAGGCGCCAACCGGCTCCGTTCTTTGGTGGCC
CCTTCGCGCCACCTTCTACTCCTCCCCTAGTCAGGAAGTTCCCCCCCGCCCCGCAGCTCGCGTCGTGCAG
GACGTGACAAATGGAAGTAGCACGTCTCACTAGTCTCGTGCAGATGGACAGCACCGCTGAGCAATGGAAG
CGGGTAGGCCTTTGGGGCAGCGGCCAATAGCAGCTTTGCTCCTTCGCTTTCTGGGCTCAGAGGCTGGGAA
GGGGTGGGTCCGGGGGCGGGCTCAGGGGCGGGCTCAGGGGCGGGGCGGGCGCCCGAAGGTCCTCCGGAGG
CCCGGCATTCTGCACGCTTCAAAAGCGCACGTCTGCCGCGCTGTTCTCCTCTTCCTCATCTCCGGGCCTT
TCGACCTGCAGCCCAAGCTTCCTAGGACCATGGCCAAGCCTTTGTCTCAAGAAGAATCCACCCTCATTGA
AAGAGCAACGGCTACAATCAACAGCATCCCCATCTCTGAAGACTACAGCGTCGCCAGCGCAGCTCTCTCT
AGCGACGGCCGCATCTTCACTGGTGTCAATGTATATCATTTTACTGGGGGACCTTGTGCAGAACTCGTGG
TGCTGGGCACTGCTGCTGCTGCGGCAGCTGGCAACCTGACTTGTATCGTCGCGATCGGAAATGAGAACAG
GGGCATCTTGAGCCCCTGCGGACGGTGCCGACAGGTGCTTCTCGATCTGCATCCTGGGATCAAAGCCATA
GTGAAGGACAGTGATGGACAGCCGACGGCAGTTGGGATTCGTGAATTGCTGCCCTCTGGTTATGTGTGGG
AGGGCTAACCCGGGCGGGGCGCGTCTGGAACAATCAACCTCTGGATTACAAAATTTGTGAAAGATTGACT
GGTATTCTTAACTATGTTGCTCCTTTTACGCTATGTGGATACGCTGCTTTAATGCCTTTGTATCATGCTA
TTGCTTCCCGTATGGCTTTCATTTTCTCCTCCTTGTATAAATCCTGGTTGCTGTCTCTTTATGAGGAGTT
GTGGCCCGTTGTCAGGCAACGTGGCGTGGTGTGCACTGTGTTTGCTGACGCAACCCCCACTGGTTGGGGC
ATTGCCACCACCTGTCAGCTCCTTTCCGGGACTTTCGCTTTCCCCCTCCCTATTGCCACGGCGGAACTCA
TCGCCGCCTGCCTTGCCCGCTGCTGGACAGGGGCTCGGCTGTTGGGCACTGACAATTCCGTGGTGTTGTC
GGGGAAGCTGACGTCCTTTCCATGGCTGCTCGCCTGTGTTGCCACCTGGATTCTGCGCGGGACGTCCTTC
TGCTACGTCCCTTCGGCCCTCAATCCAGCGGACCTTCCTTCCCGCGGCCTGCTGCCGGCTCTGCGGCCTC
TTCCGCGTCTTCGCCTTCGCCCTCAGACGAGTCGGATCTCCCTTTGGGCCGCCTCCCCGCCTGGAATTAA
TTCTGCAGTCGAGACCTAGAAAAACATGGAGCAATCACAAGTAGCAATACAGCAGCTACCAATGCTGATT
GTGCCTGGCTAGAAGCACAAGAGGAGGAGGAGGTGGGTTTTTCCAGTCACACCTCAGGTACCTTTAAGAC
CAATGACTTACAAGGCAGCTGTAGATCTTAGCCACTTTTTAAAAGAAAAGAGGGGACTGGAAGGGCTAAT
TCACTCCCAACGAAGACAAGATATCCTTGATCTGTGGATCTACCACACACAAGGCTACTTCCCTGATTAG
CAGAACTACACACCAGGGCCAGGGGTCAGATATCCACTGACCTTTGGATGGTGCTACAAGCTAGTACCAG
TTGAGCCAGATAAGGTAGAAGAGGCCAATAAAGGAGAGAACACCAGCTTGTTACACCCTGTGAGCCTGCA
TGGGATGGATGACCCGGAGAGAGAAGTGTTAGAGTGGAGGTTTGACAGCCGCCTAGCATTTCATCACGTG
GCCCGAGAGCTGCATCCGGAGTACTTCAAGAACTGCTGATATCGAGCTTGCTACAAGGGACTTTCCGCTG
GGGACTTTCCAGGGAGGCGTGGCCTGGGCGGGACTGGGGAGTGGCGAGCCCTCAGATCCTGCATATAAGC
AGCTGCTTTTTGCCTGTACTGGGTCTCTCTGGTTAGACCAGATCTGAGCCTGGGAGCTCTCTGGCTAACT
AGGGAACCCACTGCTTAAGCCTCAATAAAGCTTGCCTTGAGTGCTTCAAGTAGTGTGTGCCCGTCTGTTG
TGTGACTCTGGTAACTAGAGATCCCTCAGACCCTTTTAGTCAGTGTGGAAAATCTCTAGCAGTAGTAGTT
CATGTCATCTTATTATTCAGTATTTATAACTTGCAAAGAAATGAATATCAGAGAGTGAGAGGCCTTGACA
TTGCTAGCGTTTTACCGTCGACCTCTAGCTAGAGCTTGGCGTAATCATGGTCATAGCTGTTTCCTGTGTG
AAATTGTTATCCGCTCACAATTCCACACAACATACGAGCCGGAAGCATAAAGTGTAAAGCCTGGGGTGCC
TAATGAGTGAGCTAACTCACATTAATTGCGTTGCGCTCACTGCCCGCTTTCCAGTCGGGAAACCTGTCGT
GCCAGCTGCATTAATGAATCGGCCAACGCGCGGGGAGAGGCGGTTTGCGTATTGGGCGCTCTTCCGCTTC
CTCGCTCACTGACTCGCTGCGCTCGGTCGTTCGGCTGCGGCGAGCGGTATCAGCTCACTCAAAGGCGGTA
ATACGGTTATCCACAGAATCAGGGGATAACGCAGGAAAGAACATGTGAGCAAAAGGCCAGCAAAAGGCCA
GGAACCGTAAAAAGGCCGCGTTGCTGGCGTTTTTCCATAGGCTCCGCCCCCCTGACGAGCATCACAAAAA
TCGACGCTCAAGTCAGAGGTGGCGAAACCCGACAGGACTATAAAGATACCAGGCGTTTCCCCCTGGAAGC
TCCCTCGTGCGCTCTCCTGTTCCGACCCTGCCGCTTACCGGATACCTGTCCGCCTTTCTCCCTTCGGGAA
GCGTGGCGCTTTCTCATAGCTCACGCTGTAGGTATCTCAGTTCGGTGTAGGTCGTTCGCTCCAAGCTGGG
CTGTGTGCACGAACCCCCCGTTCAGCCCGACCGCTGCGCCTTATCCGGTAACTATCGTCTTGAGTCCAAC
CCGGTAAGACACGACTTATCGCCACTGGCAGCAGCCACTGGTAACAGGATTAGCAGAGCGAGGTATGTAG
GCGGTGCTACAGAGTTCTTGAAGTGGTGGCCTAACTACGGCTACACTAGAAGAACAGTATTTGGTATCTG
CGCTCTGCTGAAGCCAGTTACCTTCGGAAAAAGAGTTGGTAGCTCTTGATCCGGCAAACAAACCACCGCT
GGTAGCGGTTTTTTTGTTTGCAAGCAGCAGATTACGCGCAGAAAAAAAGGATCTCAAGAAGATCCTTTGA
TCTTTTCTACGGGGTCTGACGCTCAGTGGAACGAAAACTCACGTTAAGGGATTTTGGTCATGAGATTATC
AAAAAGGATCTTCACCTAGATCCTTTTAAATTAAAAATGAAGTTTTAAATCAATCTAAAGTATATATGAG
TAAACTTGGTCTGACAGTTACCAATGCTTAATCAGTGAGGCACCTATCTCAGCGATCTGTCTATTTCGTT
CATCCATAGTTGCCTGACTCCCCGTCGTGTAGATAACTACGATACGGGAGGGCTTACCATCTGGCCCCAG
TGCTGCAATGATACCGCGAGACCCACGCTCACCGGCTCCAGATTTATCAGCAATAAACCAGCCAGCCGGA
AGGGCCGAGCGCAGAAGTGGTCCTGCAACTTTATCCGCCTCCATCCAGTCTATTAATTGTTGCCGGGAAG
CTAGAGTAAGTAGTTCGCCAGTTAATAGTTTGCGCAACGTTGTTGCCATTGCTACAGGCATCGTGGTGTC
ACGCTCGTCGTTTGGTATGGCTTCATTCAGCTCCGGTTCCCAACGATCAAGGCGAGTTACATGATCCCCC
ATGTTGTGCAAAAAAGCGGTTAGCTCCTTCGGTCCTCCGATCGTTGTCAGAAGTAAGTTGGCCGCAGTGT
TATCACTCATGGTTATGGCAGCACTGCATAATTCTCTTACTGTCATGCCATCCGTAAGATGCTTTTCTGT
GACTGGTGAGTACTCAACCAAGTCATTCTGAGAATAGTGTATGCGGCGACCGAGTTGCTCTTGCCCGGCG
TCAATACGGGATAATACCGCGCCACATAGCAGAACTTTAAAAGTGCTCATCATTGGAAAACGTTCTTCGG
GGCGAAAACTCTCAAGGATCTTACCGCTGTTGAGATCCAGTTCGATGTAACCCACTCGTGCACCCAACTG
ATCTTCAGCATCTTTTACTTTCACCAGCGTTTCTGGGTGAGCAAAAACAGGAAGGCAAAATGCCGCAAAA
AAGGGAATAAGGGCGACACGGAAATGTTGAATACTCATACTCTTCCTTTTTCAATATTATTGAAGCATTT
ATCAGGGTTATTGTCTCATGAGCGGATACATATTTGAATGTATTTAGAAAAATAAACAAATAGGGGTTCC
GCGCACATTTCCCCGAAAAGTGCCACCTGACGTCGACGGATCGGGAGATCAACTTGTTTATTGCAGCTTA
TAATGGTTACAAATAAAGCAATAGCATCACAAATTTCACAAATAAAGCATTTTTTTCACTGCATTCTAGT
TGTGGTTTGTCCAAACTCATCAATGTATCTTATCATGTCTGGATCAACTGGATAACTCAAGCTAACCAAA
ATCATCCCAAACTTCCCACCCCATACCCTATTACCACTGCCAATTACCTAGTGGTTTCATTTACTCTAAA
CCTGTGATTCCTCTGAATTATTTTCATTTTAAAGAAATTGTATTTGTTAAATATGTACTACAAACTTAGT
AGTTTTTAAAGAAATTGTATTTGTTAAATATGTACTACAAACTTAGTAGT
