>Addgene plasmid #31782 | phMYT1L-N106 | addgene partial sequence | sequence record 39073 | EF1a-Fwd
TGAGGATCCGCGGCCGCCACCATGGAGGTGGACACCGAGGAGAAGCGGCATCGCACGCGGTCCAAAGGGG
TTCGAGTTCCCGTGGAACCAGCCATACAAGAGCTGTTCAGCTGTCCCACCCCTGGCTGTGACGGCAGTGG
TCATGTCAGTGGCAAATATGCAAGACACAGAAGTGTATATGGTTGTCCCTTGGCGAAAAAAAGAAAAACA
CAAGATAAACAGCCCCAGGAACCTGCTCCTAAACGAAAGCCATTTGCCGTGAAAGCAGACAGCTCCTCAG
TGGATGAGTGTGACGACAGTGATGGGACTGAGGACATGGATGAGAAGGAGGAGGATGAGGGGGAGGAGTA
CTCCGAGGACAATGACGAGCCAGGGGATGAGGACGAGGAGGACGAGGAGGGGGACCGGGAGGAGGAGGAG
GAGATCGAGGAGGAGGATGAGGACGATGACGAGGATGGAGAAGATGTGGAGGATGAAGAAGAGGAAGAGG
AGGAGGAGGAGGAGGAGGAAGAGGAAGAAGAAAACGAAGACCATCAAATGAATTGTCACAATACTCGAAT
AATGCAAGACACAGAAAAGGATGATAACAATAATGACGAATATGACAATTACGATGAACTGGTGGCCAAG
TCATTGTTAAACCTCGGCAAAATCGCTGAGGATGCAGCCTACCGGGCCAGGACTGAGTCAGAAATGAACA
GCAATACCTCCAATAGTCTGGAAGACGATAGTGACAAAAACGAAAACCTGGGTCGGAAAAGTGAGTTGAG
TTTAGACTTAGACAGTGATGTTGTTAGAGAAACAGTGGACTCCCTTAAACTAT
